>Addgene plasmid #60127 | pAMPK alpha2 delta312X | addgene full sequence | sequence record 317039 | Addgene NGS Result
GACATTGATTATTGACTAGTTATTAATAGTAATCAATTACGGGGTCATTAGTTCATAGCCCATATATGGA
GTTCCGCGTTACATAACTTACGGTAAATGGCCCGCCTGGCTGACCGCCCAACGACCCCCGCCCATTGACG
TCAATAATGACGTATGTTCCCATAGTAACGCCAATAGGGACTTTCCATTGACGTCAATGGGTGGAGTATT
TACGGTAAACTGCCCACTTGGCAGTACATCAAGTGTATCATATGCCAAGTACGCCCCCTATTGACGTCAA
TGACGGTAAATGGCCCGCCTGGCATTATGCCCAGTACATGACCTTATGGGACTTTCCTACTTGGCAGTAC
ATCTACGTATTAGTCATCGCTATTACCATGGTGATGCGGTTTTGGCAGTACATCAATGGGCGTGGATAGC
GGTTTGACTCACGGGGATTTCCAAGTCTCCACCCCATTGACGTCAATGGGAGTTTGTTTTGGCACCAAAA
TCAACGGGACTTTCCAAAATGTCGTAACAACTCCGCCCCATTGACGCAAATGGGCGGTAGGCGTGTACGG
TGGGAGGTCTATATAAGCAGAGCTCTCTGGCTAACTAGAGAACCCACTGCTTACTGGCTTATCGAAATTA
ATACGACTCACTATAGGGAGACCCAAGCTTGGTACCGAGCTCGGATCCACTAGTAACGGCCGCCAGTGTG
CTGGAATTCGCCATGGAGCAGAAGCTTATCTCCGAGGAGGACCTCGGTGGCGGCGAGAAGCAGAAGCACG
ACGGGCGTGTGAAGATCGGACACTACGTGCTGGGGGACACCCTGGGCGTCGGCACCTTCGGCAAAGTGAA
GATTGGAGAACATCAATTGACAGGCCATAAAGTGGCAGTTAAGATCTTAAATAGACAGAAGATTCGCAGT
TTAGATGTTGTTGGAAAAATAAAACGAGAAATTCAAAATCTTAAACTCTTTCGTCATCCTCATATTATCA
AACTCTACCAAGTGATCAGCACTCCAACAGACTTTTTTATGGTAATGGAATATGTGTCTGGAGGTGAATT
GTTCGACTACATCTGTAAACACGGGAGGGTTGAAGAGGTGGAAGCTCGCCGGCTCTTCCAGCAGATTCTG
TCTGCCGTGGACTACTGTCACAGGCACATGGTTGTCCACAGGGACCTGAAGCCAGAGAACGTGTTGCTGG
ACGCCCAGATGAATGCTAAGATAGCTGACTTCGGACTCTCTAATATGATGTCAGATGGTGAATTTCTACG
AACTAGCTGTGGATCGCCAAATTATGCAGCACCGGAGGTCATCTCAGGAAGGCTGTATGCGGGTCCTGAG
GTTGATATCTGGAGCTGTGGTGTTATCCTGTATGCCCTTCTCTGTGGCACCCTCCCGTTCGACGATGAGC
ACGTGCCTACGCTCTTTAAGAAGATCCGAGGGGGTGTGTTCTACATCCCGGAGTATCTCAACCGTTCTAT
TGCCACTCTGCTGATGCACATGCTGCAGGTGGACCCCTTGAAGCGAGCAACTATCAAAGACATACGAGAG
CATGAATGGTTTAAACAGGATTTGCCCAGTTACCTCTTTCCTGAAGACCCCTCCTATGATGCTAACGTCA
TTGATGATGAGGCTGTGAAAGAAGTATGTGAAAAATTTGAGTGTACAGAATCAGAAGTGATGAACAGTTT
ATAGAGTGGTGACCCTCAAGACCAGCTCGCAGTGGCTTATCATCTCATCATTGACAATCGGAGAATAATG
AACCAAGCCAGTGAGTTCTACCTCGCCTCCAGTCCTCCAACGGGTTCCTTCATGGACGATAGTGCCATGC
ATATTCCCCCCGGCCTGAAACCACATCCTGAAAGGATGCCACCTCTCATAGCAGACAGCCCCAAAGCACG
CTGTCCACTGGATGCACTCAACACAACTAAGCCCAAATCTTTAGCTGTGAAAAAAGCCAAGTGGCACCTT
GGGATCCGAAGCCAGAGCAAACCATACGACATTATGGCGGAGGTGTACCGAGCTATGAAGCAGCTGGACT
TTGAATGGAAGGTAGTGAATGCATACCATCTTCGAGTAAGAAGAAAAAACCCAGTGACTGGCAATTACGT
GAAAATGAGCTTACAGCTTTACCTGGTTGACAATCGGAGCTATCTTCTAGACTTTAAAAGCATCGATGAT
GAGGTGGTGGAGCAGAGGTCTGGTTCTTCAACACCTCAGCGCTCCTGTTCTGCTGCCGGCCTCCACAGAC
CTCGGTCAAGTGTCGATTCCAGCACAGCCGAGAACCATTCACTGTCTGGCTCTCTCACTGGTTCTTTGAC
TGGCAGCACTTTGTCCTCCGCTTCCCCGCGCCTGGGCAGTCATACCATGGATTTTTTTGAAATGTGCGCC
AGTCTTATCACTGCTTTAGCCCGTTGATAACCCACCACCGGTCTCTGTCTTTCTGTTACCGCACTGTGAA
ATCACATACACTCTTCAAATTATTACCGCACTCTCGGGTACCACAGGCTCTGCAATAGAAGTTATGTGAA
CATTCCCAGGTGACATGCAGTGCTGCTGGAAACACAGAAATCTGGCTTTCTGTTTACTTTTAGAACTCTG
TAACTCTGCTGTGCCTATGATAGGTATCAATAGCTAGGAACGGCTGAGTGCTGGTGAAGCTTGTTAACTT
ACACCCGTGAATTCTGCAGATATCCATCACACTGGCGGCCGCTCGAGCATGCATCTAGAGGGCCCTATTC
TATAGTGTCACCTAAATGCTAGAGCTCGCTGATCAGCCTCGACTGTGCCTTCTAGTTGCCAGCCATCTGT
TGTTTGCCCCTCCCCCGTGCCTTCCTTGACCCTGGAAGGTGCCACTCCCACTGTCCTTTCCTAATAAAAT
GAGGAAATTGCATCGCATTGTCTGAGTAGGTGTCATTCTATTCTGGGGGGTGGGGTGGGGCAGGACAGCA
AGGGGGAGGATTGGGAAGACAATAGCAGGCATGCTGGGGATGCGGTGGGCTCTATGGCTTCTGAGGCGGA
AAGAACCAGCTGGGGCTCTAGGGGGTATCCCC
[124 nt withheld, positions 3043-3166]
C
[91 nt withheld, positions 3168-3258]
A
[49 nt withheld, positions 3260-3308]
CCTTTGACGTTGGAGTCCACGTTCTTT
[37 nt withheld, positions 3336-3372]
ACCCTATCTCGGTCTATTCTTTTGATTTATAAGGGATTTTGCCGATTTCGGCCTATTGGTTAAAAAATGA
GCTGATTTAACAAAAATTTAACGCGAATTAATTCTGTGGAATGTGTGTCAGTTAGGGTGTGGAAAGTCCC
CAGGCTCCCCAGCAGGCAGAAGTATGCAAAGCATGCATCTCAATTAGTCAGCAACCAGGTGTGGAAAGTC
CCCAGGCTCCCCAGCAGGCAGAAGTATGCAAAGCATGCATCTCAATTAGTCAGCAACCATAGTCCCGCCC
CTAACTCCGCCCATCCCGCCCCTAACTCCGCCCAGTTCCGCCCATTCTCCGCCCCATGGCTGACTAATTT
TTTTTATTTATGCAGAGGCCGAGGCCGCCTCTGCCTCTGAGCTATTCCAGAAGTAGTGAGGAGGCTTTTT
TGGAGGCCTAGGCTTTTGCAAAAAGCTCCCGGGAGCTTGTATATCCATTTTCGGATCTGATCAAGAGACA
GGATGAGGATCGTTTCGCATGATTGAACAAGATGGATTGCACGCAGGTTCTCCGGCCGCTTGGGTGGAGA
GGCTATTCGGCTATGACTGGGCACAACAGACAATCGGCTGCTCTGATGCCGCCGTGTTCCGGCTGTCAGC
GCAGGGGCGCCCGGTTCTTTTTGTCAAGACCGACCTGTCCGGTGCCCTGAATGAACTGCAGGACGAGGCA
GCGCGGCTATCGTGGCTGGCCACGACGGGCGTTCCTTGCGCAGCTGTGCTCGACGTTGTCACTGAAGCGG
GAAGGGACTGGCTGCTATTGGGCGAAGTGCCGGGGCAGGATCTCCTGTCATCTCACCTTGCTCCTGCCGA
GAAAGTATCCATCATGGCTGATGCAATGCGGCGGCTGCATACGCTTGATCCGGCTACCTGCCCATTCGAC
CACCAAGCGAAACATCGCATCGAGCGAGCACGTACTCGGATGGAAGCCGGTCTTGTCGATCAGGATGATC
TGGACGAAGAGCATCAGGGGCTCGCGCCAGCCGAACTGTTCGCCAGGCTCAAGGCGCGCATGCCCGACGG
CGAGGATCTCGTCGTGACCCATGGCGATGCCTGCTTGCCGAATATCATGGTGGAAAATGGCCGCTTTTCT
GGATTCATCGACTGTGGCCGGCTGGGTGTGGCGGACCGCTATCAGGACATAGCGTTGGCTACCCGTGATA
TTGCTGAAGAGCTTGGCGGCGAATGGGCTGACCGCTTCCTCGTGCTTTACGGTATCGCCGCTCCCGATTC
GCAGCGCATCGCCTTCTATCGCCTTCTTGACGAGTTCTTCTGAGCGGGACTCTGGGGTTCGAAATGACCG
ACCAAGCGACGCCCAACCTGCCATCACGAGATTTCGATTCCACCGCCGCCTTCTATGAAAGGTTGGGCTT
CGGAATCGTTTTCCGGGACGCCGGCTGGATGATCCTCCAGCGCGGGGATCTCATGCTGGAGTTCTTCGCC
CACCCCAACTTGTTTATTGCAGCTTATAATGGTTACAAATAAAGCAATAGCATCACAAATTTCACAAATA
AAGCATTTTTTTCACTGCATTCTAGTTGTGGTTTGTCCAAACTCATCAATGTATCTTATCATGTCTGTAT
ACCGTCGACCTCTAGCTAGAGCTTGGCGTAATCATGGTCATAGCTGTTTCCTGTGTGAAATTGTTATCCG
CTCACAATTCCACACAACATACGAGCCGGAAGCATAAAGTGTAAAGCCTGGGGTGCCTAATGAGTGAGCT
AACTCACATTAATTGCGTTGCGCTCACTGCCCGCTTTCCAGTCGGGAAACCTGTCGTGCCAGCTGCATTA
ATGAATCGGCCAACGCGCGGGGAGAGGCGGTTTGCGTATTGGGCGCTCTTCCGCTTCCTCGCTCACTGAC
TCGCTGCGCTCGGTCGTTCGGCTGCGGCGAGCGGTATCAGCTCACTCAAAGGCGGTAATACGGTTATCCA
CAGAATCAGGGGATAACGCAGGAAAGAACATGTGAGCAAAAGGCCAGCAAAAGGCCAGGAACCGTAAAAA
GGCCGCGTTGCTGGCGTTTTTCCATAGGCTCCGCCCCCCTGACGAGCATCACAAAAATCGACGCTCAAGT
CAGAGGTGGCGAAACCCGACAGGACTATAAAGATACCAGGCGTTTCCCCCTGGAAGCTCCCTCGTGCGCT
CTCCTGTTCCGACCCTGCCGCTTACCGGATACCTGTCCGCCTTTCTCCCTTCGGGAAGCGTGGCGCTTTC
TCATAGCTCACGCTGTAGGTATCTCAGTTCGGTGTAGGTCGTTCGCTCCAAGCTGGGCTGTGTGCACGAA
CCCCCCGTTCAGCCCGACCGCTGCGCCTTATCCGGTAACTATCGTCTTGAGTCCAACCCGGTAAGACACG
ACTTATCGCCACTGGCAGCAGCCACTGGTAACAGGATTAGCAGAGCGAGGTATGTAGGCGGTGCTACAGA
GTTCTTGAAGTGGTGGCCTAACTACGGCTACACTAGAAGAACAGTATTTGGTATCTGCGCTCTGCTGAAG
CCAGTTACCTTCGGAAAAAGAGTTGGTAGCTCTTGATCCGGCAAACAAACCACCGCTGGTAGCGGTGGTT
TTTTTGTTTGCAAGCAGCAGATTACGCGCAGAAAAAAAGGATCTCAAGAAGATCCTTTGATCTTTTCTAC
GGGGTCTGACGCTCAGTGGAACGAAAACTCACGTTAAGGGATTTTGGTCATGAGATTATCAAAAAGGATC
TTCACCTAGATCCTTTTAAATTAAAAATGAAGTTTTAAATCAATCTAAAGTATATATGAGTAAACTTGGT
CTGACAGTTACCAATGCTTAATCAGTGAGGCACCTATCTCAGCGATCTGTCTATTTCGTTCATCCATAGT
TGCCTGACTCCCCGTCGTGTAGATAACTACGATACGGGAGGGCTTACCATCTGGCCCCAGTGCTGCAATG
ATACCGCGAGACCCACGCTCACCGGCTCCAGATTTATCAGCAATAAACCAGCCAGCCGGAAGGGCCGAGC
GCAGAAGTGGTCCTGCAACTTTATCCGCCTCCATCCAGTCTATTAATTGTTGCCGGGAAGCTAGAGTAAG
TAGTTCGCCAGTTAATAGTTTGCGCAACGTTGTTGCCATTGCTACAGGCATCGTGGTGTCACGCTCGTCG
TTTGGTATGGCTTCATTCAGCTCCGGTTCCCAACGATCAAGGCGAGTTACATGATCCCCCATGTTGTGCA
AAAAAGCGGTTAGCTCCTTCGGTCCTCCGATCGTTGTCAGAAGTAAGTTGGCCGCAGTGTTATCACTCAT
GGTTATGGCAGCACTGCATAATTCTCTTACTGTCATGCCATCCGTAAGATGCTTTTCTGTGACTGGTGAG
TACTCAACCAAGTCATTCTGAGAATAGTGTATGCGGCGACCGAGTTGCTCTTGCCCGGCGTCAATACGGG
ATAATACCGCGCCACATAGCAGAACTTTAAAAGTGCTCATCATTGGAAAACGTTCTTCGGGGCGAAAACT
CTCAAGGATCTTACCGCTGTTGAGATCCAGTTCGATGTAACCCACTCGTGCACCCAACTGATCTTCAGCA
TCTTTTACTTTCACCAGCGTTTCTGGGTGAGCAAAAACAGGAAGGCAAAATGCCGCAAAAAAGGGAATAA
GGGCGACACGGAAATGTTGAATACTCATACTCTTCCTTTTTCAATATTATTGAAGCATTTATCAGGGTTA
TTGTCTCATGAGCGGATACATATTTGAATGTATTTAGAAAAATAAACAAATAGGGGTTCCGCGCACATTT
CCCCGAAAAGTGCCACCTGACGTCGACGGATCGGGAGATCTCCCGATCCCCTATGGTGCACTCTCAGTAC
AATCTGCTCTGATGCCGCATAGTTAAGCCAGTATCTGCTCCCTGCTTGTGTGTTGGAGGTCGCTGAGTAG
TGCGCGAGCAAAATTTAAGCTACAACAAGGCAAGGCTTGACCGACAATTGCATGAAGAATCTGCTTAGGG
TTAGGCGTTTTGCGCTGCTTCGCGATGTACGGGCCAGATATACGCGTT
Features (pLannotate 1.2.2; 21 found; start..end, strand, type, name):
      1..380     +  enhancer       CMV enhancer: human cytomegalovirus immediate early enhancer
    381..584     +  promoter       CMV promoter: human cytomegalovirus (CMV) immediate early promoter
    580..613     +  LTR            5' LTR (truncated) (fragment): truncated 5' long terminal repeat (LTR) from HIV-1
    629..647     +  promoter       T7 promoter: promoter for bacteriophage T7 RNA polymerase
    755..2404    +  CDS            Prkaa2: AAPK2_RAT - Also known as Ampk, Ampk2. Experimental evidence at protein level: Swiss-Prot protein existence level 1. Catalytic subunit of AMP-activated protein kinase (AMPK), an energy sensor protein kinase that plays a key role in regulating cellular energy metabolism. In response to reduction of intracellular ATP levels, AMPK activates energy-producing pathways and inhibits energy-consuming processes: inhibits protein, carbohydrate and lipid biosynthesis, as well as cell growth and proliferation. AMPK acts via direct phosphorylation of metabolic enzymes, and by longer-term effects via phosph
   2729..2747    -  promoter       SP6 promoter: promoter for bacteriophage SP6 RNA polymerase
   2773..2997    +  polyA_signal   bGH poly(A) signal: bovine growth hormone polyadenylation signal
   3001..3022    +  promoter       SV40 promoter (fragment): SV40 enhancer and early promoter
   3043..3471    +  rep_origin     f1 ori (sequence partly withheld): f1 bacteriophage origin of replication; arrow indicates direction of (+) strand synthesis
   3485..3814    +  promoter       SV40 promoter: SV40 enhancer and early promoter
   3881..4672    +  CDS            neo: KKA2_KLEPN - Also known as kan, nptII. Experimental evidence at protein level: Swiss-Prot protein existence level 1. Resistance to kanamycin, neomycin, paromomycin, ribostamycin, butirosin and gentamicin B. From Klebsiella pneumoniae.
   4696..4854    +  CDS            ble (fragment): BLE_KLEPN - Experimental evidence at protein level: Swiss-Prot protein existence level 1. Binding protein with a strong affinity to the bleomycin family of antibiotics. Binds to CL990; an antimitotic-antibiotic compound. From Klebsiella pneumoniae.
   4849..4970    +  polyA_signal   SV40 poly(A) signal: SV40 polyadenylation signal
   5043..5059    -  protein_bind   lac operator: The lac repressor binds to the lac operator to inhibit transcription in E. coli. This inhibition can be relieved by adding lactose or isopropyl-β-D-thiogalactopyranoside (IPTG). lac repressor encoded by lacI
   5067..5097    -  promoter       lac promoter: promoter for the E. coli lac operon
   5112..5133    -  protein_bind   CAP binding site: CAP binding activates transcription in the presence of cAMP. E. coli catabolite activator protein
   5146..5238    -  CDS            lacI (fragment): lac repressor; lacI; The lac repressor binds to the lac operator to inhibit transcription in E. coli. This inhibition can be relieved by adding lactose or isopropyl-β-D-thiogalactopyranoside (IPTG).
   5421..6009    -  rep_origin     ori: high-copy-number ColE1/pMB1/pBR322/pUC origin of replication
   6180..7040    -  CDS            AmpR: β-lactamase; bla; confers resistance to ampicillin, carbenicillin, and related antibiotics
   7041..7145    -  promoter       AmpR promoter: bla
   7204..7256    -  misc_feature   bom (fragment): basis of mobility region from pBR322
