[The description below was written by a language model from this plasmid's Addgene catalogue record and pLannotate feature annotations shown in this document.]
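Description:
pAMPK alpha2 delta312X is a mammalian expression plasmid of about 7.4 kb built on the pcDNA3 backbone. It encodes a truncated, constitutively active form of the rat AMP-activated protein kinase catalytic subunit alpha 2 (Prkaa2). It is propagated in E. coli through a high-copy ColE1/pUC-type origin with ampicillin selection from the bla gene, and it also carries an f1 origin for single-stranded DNA production. For mammalian cells, an SV40 early promoter drives a neomycin phosphotransferase cassette ending in an SV40 polyadenylation signal, which allows G418 selection of stable transfectants.

The roughly 2 kb insert was cloned into an EcoRI site and sits between the CMV immediate-early enhancer/promoter and the bovine growth hormone polyadenylation signal. T7 and SP6 phage promoters flank it and can serve for in vitro transcription or as sequencing primer sites. The record states that the protein carries an N-terminal Myc epitope tag for detection and is truncated at residue 312. This retains the kinase domain while removing the C-terminal regulatory portion, consistent with the stated constitutive activity. The automated annotation instead marks homology to Prkaa2 across about 1.65 kb, close to the full-length coding region. The name suggests that the truncation may come from a premature stop within an otherwise largely intact cDNA, but the record does not say this explicitly. The Myc tag is also not separately annotated in the feature table.

The construct was derived by modifying an earlier wild-type AMPK alpha 2 expression plasmid. It is suited to experiments that express active AMPK alpha 2 in mammalian cells to study the kinase's role in cellular energy metabolism.
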