Addgene plasmid #60127: pAMPK alpha2 delta312X
Purpose: expresses constitutively active AMPKalpha2
Depositing lab: Morris Birnbaum. Depositing organization: University of Pennsylvania.
Backbone
  Vector backbone: pcDNA3
  Backbone manufacturer: Invitrogen
  Backbone size w/o insert (bp): 5400
  Total vector size (bp): 7400
  Modifications to backbone: Modification of Dr. Carling's wildtype contruct, Addgene plasmid # 15991
  Vector type: Mammalian Expression
Growth in bacteria
  Bacterial resistance: Ampicillin, 100 μg/mL
  Growth temperature: 37°C
  Growth strain: XL1 Blue
  Copy number: High Copy
Gene/Insert
  Gene/Insert name: AMPK alpha 2
  Species: R. norvegicus (rat)
  Insert size (bp): 2000
  Mutation: Truncated at residue 312
  Entrez Gene: Prkaa2 (a.k.a. Ampk, Ampka2)
  Tag / fusion protein: Myc (N terminal on insert)
  Cloning method: Restriction Enzyme; 5′ cloning site EcoRI (not destroyed); 3′ cloning site EcoRI (not destroyed)
  Sequencing primers: 5′ T7; 3′ BGH rev
Resource information
  A portion of this plasmid was derived from a plasmid made by: The original plasmid was received from David Carling at the Imperial College School of Medicine in London in 1998
Terms and licenses: Academic/Nonprofit Terms; Industry Terms: Not Available to Industry
How to cite: pAMPK alpha2 delta312X was a gift from Morris Birnbaum (Addgene plasmid # 60127 ; http://n2t.net/addgene:60127 ; RRID:Addgene_60127)
