>Addgene plasmid #60127 | pAMPK alpha2 delta312X | addgene partial sequence | sequence record 98910 | CMV-F 5'-CGCAAATGGGCGGTAGGCGTG-3'
GCGAGCTCTCTGGCTACTGAGAACCCACTGCTTACTGGCTTATCGAAATTAATACGACTCACTATAGGGA
GACCCAAGCTTGGTACCGAGCTCGGATCCACTAGTAACGGCCGCCAGTGTGCTGGAATTCGCCATGGAGC
AGAAGCTTATCTCCGAGGAGGACCTCGGTGGCGGCGAGAAGCAGAAGCACGACGGGCGTGTGAAGATCGG
ACACTACGTGCTGGGGGACACCCTGGGCGTCGGCACCTTCGGCAAAGTGAAGATTGGAGAACATCAATTG
ACAGGCCATAAAGTGGCAGTTAAGATCTTAAATAGACAGAAGATTCGCAGTTTAGATGTTGTTGGAAAAA
TAAAACGAGAAATTCAAAATCTTAAACTCTTTCGTCATCCTCATATTATCAAACTCTACCAAGTGATCAG
CACTCCAACAGACTTTTTTATGGTAATGGAATATGTGTCTGGAGGTGAATTGTTCGACTACATCTGTAAA
CACGGGAGGGTTGAAGAGGTGGAAGCTCGCCGGCTCTTCCAGCAGATTCTGTCTGCCGTGGACTACTGTC
ACAGGCACATGGTTGTCCACAGGGACCTGAAGCCAGAGAACGTGTTGCTGGACGCCCAGATGAATGCTAA
GATAGCTGACTTCGGACTCTCTAATATGATGTCAGATGGTGAATTTCTACGAACTAGCTGTGGATCGCCA
AATTATGCAGCACCGGAGGTCATCTCAGGAAGGCTGTATGCGGGTCCTGAGGTTGATATCTGGAGCTGTG
GTGTTATCCTGTATGCCCTTCTCTGTGGCACCCTCCCGTTCGACGATGAGCACGTGCCTACGCTCTTTAA
GAAGA
