>Addgene plasmid #60127 | pAMPK alpha2 delta312X | addgene partial sequence | sequence record 98912 | BGH-rev 5'-TAGAAGGCACAGTCGAGG-3'
GAATAGGGCCCTCTAGATGCATGCTCGAGCGGCCGCCAGTGTGATGGATATCTGCAGAATTCACGGGTGT
AAGTTAACAAGCTTCACCAGCACTCAGCCGTTCCTAGCTATTGATACCTATCATAGGCACAGCAGAGTTA
CAGAGTTCTAAAAGTAAACAGAAAGCCAGATTTCTGTGTTTCCAGCAGCACTGCATGTCACCTGGGAATG
TTCACATAACTTCTATTGCAGAGCCTGTGGTACCCGAGAGTGCGGTAATAATTTGAAGAGTGTATGTGAT
TTCACAGTGCGGTAACAGAAAGACAGAGACCGGTGGTGGGTTATCAACGGGCTAAAGCAGTGATAAGACT
GGCGCACATTTCAAAAAAATCCATGGTATGACTGCCCAGGCGCGGGGAAGCGGAGGACAAAGTGCTGCCA
GTCAAAGAACCAGTGAGAGAGCCAGACAGTGAATGGTTCTCGGCTGTGCTGGAATCGACACTTGACCGAG
GTCTGTGGAGGCCGGCAGCAGAACAGGAGCGCTGAGGTGTTGAAGAACCAGACCTCTGCTCCACCACCTC
ATCATCGATGCTTTTAAAGTCTAGAAGATAGCTCCGATTGTCAACCAGGTAAAGCTGTAAGCTCATTTTC
ACGTAATTGCCAGTCACTGGGTTTTTTCTTCTTACTCGAAGATGGTATGCATTCACTACCTTCCATTCAA
AGTCCAGCTGCTTCATAGCTCGGTACACCTCCGCCATAATGTCGTATGGTTTGCTCTGGCTTCGGATCCC
AAGGTGCCACTTGGCTTTTTTCACAGCTAAAGATTTGGGCTTAGTTGTGTTGAGTGCATCCAGTGGACAG
CGTGCTTTGGGGCTGTCTGCTATGA
