>Addgene plasmid #60127 | pAMPK alpha2 delta312X | addgene partial sequence | sequence record 99884 | rPrkaa2-Fwd 5'-GTTGATATCTGGAGCTGTGGTG-3'
TCCCGTTCGACGATGAGCACGTGCCTACGCTCTTTAAGAAGATCCGAGGGGGTGTGTTCTACATCCCGGA
GTATCTCAACCGTTCTATTGCCACTCTGCTGATGCACATGCTGCAGGTGGACCCCTTGAAGCGAGCAACT
ATCAAAGACATACGAGAGCATGAATGGTTTAAACAGGATTTGCCCAGTTACCTCTTTCCTGAAGACCCCT
CCTATGATGCTAACGTCATTGATGATGAGGCTGTGAAAGAAGTATGTGAAAAATTTGAGTGTACAGAATC
AGAAGTGATGAACAGTTTATAGAGTGGTGACCCTCAAGACCAGCTCGCAGTGGCTTATCATCTCATCATT
GACAATCGGAGAATAATGAACCAAGCCAGTGAGTTCTACCTCGCCTCCAGTCCTCCAACGGGTTCCTTCA
TGGACGATAGTGCCATGCATATTCCCCCCGGCCTGAAACCACATCCTGAAAGGATGCCACCTCTCATAGC
AGACAGCCCCAAAGCACGCTGTCCACTGGATGCACTCAACACAACTAAGCCCAAATCTTTAGCTGTGAAA
AAAGCCAAGTGGCACCTTGGGATCCGAAGCCAGAGCAAACCATACGACATTATGGCGGAGGTGTACCGAG
CTATGAAGCAGCTGGACTTTGAATGGAAGGTAGTGAATGCATACCATCTTCGAGTAAGAAGAAAAAACCC
AGTGACTGGCAATTACGTGAAAATGAGCTTACAGCTTTACCTGGTTGACAATCGGAGCTATCTTCTAGAC
TTTAAAAGCATCGATGATGAGGTGGTGGAGCAG
